Addgene plasmid #130636: pSL0762 (pQCascade_crRNA-nt)
Purpose: Expresses V. cholerae CAST TniQ, Cas8, Cas7, and Cas6 from one T7 promoter, and a CRISPR RNA from a second T7 promoter. The CRISPR array encodes a non-targeting guide RNA.
Depositing lab: Samuel H. Sternberg. Depositing organization: Columbia University. Publication: Transposon-encoded CRISPR-Cas systems direct RNA-guided DNA integration. Klompe SE, Vo PLH, Halpin-Healy TS, Sternberg SH. Nature. 2019 Jul;571(7764):219-225. doi: 10.1038/s41586-019-1323-z. Epub 2019 Jun 12. PubMed 31189177.
Backbone
  Vector backbone: pCDFDuet-1
  Vector type: Bacterial Expression, CRISPR ; Transposon
Growth in bacteria
  Bacterial resistance: Spectinomycin, 50 μg/mL
  Growth temperature: 37°C
  Growth strain: DH5alpha
  Copy number: High Copy
Gene/Insert
  Gene/Insert name: VchTniQ, VchCas8, VchCas7, VchCas6, CRISPR(non-targeting)
  Species: Vibrio cholerae
  GenBank ID: WP_000479715.1, WP_001194012.1, WP_000775488.1, WP_000872476.1
  Promoter: T7
  Cloning method: Restriction Enzyme; 5′ cloning site Unknown (unknown if destroyed)
Terms and licenses: Academic/Nonprofit Terms; Industry Terms: Not Available to Industry
Depositor comments: Previously referred to as INTEGRATE.
How to cite: pSL0762 (pQCascade_crRNA-nt) was a gift from Samuel H. Sternberg (Addgene plasmid # 130636 ; http://n2t.net/addgene:130636 ; RRID:Addgene_130636)
