[The description below was written by a language model from this plasmid's Addgene catalogue record and pLannotate feature annotations shown in this document.]
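Description:
pSL0762 (pQCascade_crRNA-nt) is a bacterial expression plasmid built on the pCDFDuet-1 backbone, carrying the RNA-guided DNA-targeting module of the Vibrio cholerae CRISPR-associated transposon (CAST) system, previously referred to as INTEGRATE. It replicates in E. coli from the CloDF13 origin, which is compatible with other common origin types and so allows co-maintenance with partner plasmids. Selection is through the aadA (SmR) gene, which confers spectinomycin/streptomycin resistance. A lacI gene with its own promoter supplies lac repressor for the two T7 promoter/lac operator units typical of the Duet design, making expression dependent on T7 RNA polymerase and inducible with IPTG.

According to the record, one T7 promoter drives TniQ, Cas8, Cas7 and Cas6, while a second T7 promoter drives a CRISPR array. In the feature table the two T7/lacO units lie about 290 nt apart, followed by a roughly 4.8 kb unannotated stretch ending at a T7 terminator. This layout suggests that the short CRISPR array sits after the first promoter and the four-gene operon after the second, although the annotation tool did not label the V. cholerae genes or the array itself. Cas6 processes the CRISPR transcript, and Cas8 and Cas7 assemble with the crRNA into a Cascade complex that associates with TniQ, linking target recognition to the transposition machinery. Because the array here encodes a non-targeting guide, the plasmid serves as a negative control for RNA-guided DNA integration experiments. The transposase components and donor DNA needed for such experiments are not present on this construct. The short TcR and SET1 fragment annotations are most likely incidental backbone matches rather than functional elements.
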