Features (pLannotate 1.2.2; 15 found; start..end, strand, type, name):
     97..161     -  CDS            TcR (fragment): tetracycline efflux protein; tet; confers resistance to tetracycline
    176..197     -  protein_bind   CAP binding site: CAP binding activates transcription in the presence of cAMP. E. coli catabolite activator protein
    210..1292    -  CDS            lacI: lac repressor; lacI; The lac repressor binds to the lac operator to inhibit transcription in E. coli. This inhibition can be relieved by adding lactose or isopropyl-β-D-thiogalactopyranoside (IPTG).
   1293..1370    -  promoter       lacI promoter: lacI
   1378..1413    -  CDS            TcR (fragment): tetracycline efflux protein; tet; confers resistance to tetracycline
   1416..1434    +  promoter       T7 promoter: promoter for bacteriophage T7 RNA polymerase
   1435..1459    +  protein_bind   lac operator: The lac repressor binds to the lac operator to inhibit transcription in E. coli. This inhibition can be relieved by adding lactose or isopropyl-β-D-thiogalactopyranoside (IPTG). lac repressor encoded by lacI
   1474..1496    +  RBS            RBS: efficient ribosome binding site from bacteriophage T7 gene 10 (Olins and Rangwala, 1989)
   1703..1721    +  promoter       T7 promoter: promoter for bacteriophage T7 RNA polymerase
   1722..1746    +  protein_bind   lac operator: The lac repressor binds to the lac operator to inhibit transcription in E. coli. This inhibition can be relieved by adding lactose or isopropyl-β-D-thiogalactopyranoside (IPTG). lac repressor encoded by lacI
   6533..6550    +  CDS            SET1 (fragment): solubility-enhancement tag derived from T7 phage gene 10B
   6558..6605    +  terminator     T7 terminator: transcription terminator for bacteriophage T7 RNA polymerase
   6776..7567    -  CDS            SmR: aminoglycoside adenylyltransferase (Murphy, 1985); aadA; confers resistance to spectinomycin and streptomycin
   7568..7659    -  promoter       AmpR promoter: bla
   7707..8445    -  rep_origin     CloDF13 ori: Plasmids containing the CloDF13 (CDF) origin of replication can be propagated in E. coli cells that contain additional plasmids with compatible origins.
>Addgene plasmid #130636 | pSL0762 (pQCascade_crRNA-nt) | addgene full sequence | sequence record 255017 | Addgene NGS Result
TTTTCTACTGAACCGCTCTAGATTTCAGTGCAATTTATCTCTTCAAATGTAGCACCTGAAGTCAGCCCCA
TACGATATAAGTTGTAATTCTCATGTTAGTCATGCCCCGCGCCCACCGGAAGGAGCTGACTGGGTTGAAG
GCTCTCAAGGGCATCGGTCGAGATCCCGGTGCCTAATGAGTGAGCTAACTTACATTAATTGCGTTGCGCT
CACTGCCCGCTTTCCAGTCGGGAAACCTGTCGTGCCAGCTGCATTAATGAATCGGCCAACGCGCGGGGAG
AGGCGGTTTGCGTATTGGGCGCCAGGGTGGTTTTTCTTTTCACCAGTGAGACGGGCAACAGCTGATTGCC
CTTCACCGCCTGGCCCTGAGAGAGTTGCAGCAAGCGGTCCACGCTGGTTTGCCCCAGCAGGCGAAAATCC
TGTTTGATGGTGGTTAACGGCGGGATATAACATGAGCTGTCTTCGGTATCGTCGTATCCCACTACCGAGA
TGTCCGCACCAACGCGCAGCCCGGACTCGGTAATGGCGCGCATTGCGCCCAGCGCCATCTGATCGTTGGC
AACCAGCATCGCAGTGGGAACGATGCCCTCATTCAGCATTTGCATGGTTTGTTGAAAACCGGACATGGCA
CTCCAGTCGCCTTCCCGTTCCGCTATCGGCTGAATTTGATTGCGAGTGAGATATTTATGCCAGCCAGCCA
GACGCAGACGCGCCGAGACAGAACTTAATGGGCCCGCTAACAGCGCGATTTGCTGGTGACCCAATGCGAC
CAGATGCTCCACGCCCAGTCGCGTACCGTCTTCATGGGAGAAAATAATACTGTTGATGGGTGTCTGGTCA
GAGACATCAAGAAATAACGCCGGAACATTAGTGCAGGCAGCTTCCACAGCAATGGCATCCTGGTCATCCA
GCGGATAGTTAATGATCAGCCCACTGACGCGTTGCGCGAGAAGATTGTGCACCGCCGCTTTACAGGCTTC
GACGCCGCTTCGTTCTACCATCGACACCACCACGCTGGCACCCAGTTGATCGGCGCGAGATTTAATCGCC
GCGACAATTTGCGACGGCGCGTGCAGGGCCAGACTGGAGGTGGCAACGCCAATCAGCAACGACTGTTTGC
CCGCCAGTTGTTGTGCCACGCGGTTGGGAATGTAATTCAGCTCCGCCATCGCCGCTTCCACTTTTTCCCG
CGTTTTCGCAGAAACGTGGCTGGCCTGGTTCACCACGCGGGAAACGGTCTGATAAGAGACACCGGCATAC
TCTGCGACATCGTATAACGTTACTGGTTTCACATTCACCACCCTGAATTGACTCTCTTCCGGGCGCTATC
ATGCCATACCGCGAAAGGTTTTGCGCCATTCGATGGTGTCCGGGATCTCGACGCTCTCCCTTATGCGACT
CCTGCATTAGGAAATTAATACGACTCACTATAGGGGAATTGTGAGCGGATAACAATTCCCCTGTAGAAAT
AATTTTGTTTAACTTTAATAAGGAGATATACCATGGGTGAACTGCCGAGTAGGTAGCTGATAACGTTGTC
TGACACTTGTCACAAACCGCTAGGAGGTGAACTGCCGAGTAGGTAGCTGATAACGGATCCGAATTCGAGC
TCGGCGCGCCTGCAGGTCGACAAGCTTGCGGCCGCATAATGCTTAAGTCGAACAGAAAGTAATCGTATTG
TACACGGCCGCATAATCGAAATTAATACGACTCACTATAGGGGAATTGTGAGCGGATAACAATTCCCCAT
CTTAGTATATTAGTTAAGTATAAGAAGGAGATATACATATGTTTTTGCAAAGACCTAAACCTTACAGCGA
TGAAAGTTTAGAAAGTTTCTTTATCCGAGTGGCTAACAAAAATGGCTACGGTGATGTCCATCGCTTCCTA
GAAGCCACTAAACGATTCCTTCAAGACATTGACCATAATGGCTATCAAACCTTTCCGACTGATATAACTC
GGATAAACCCATACTCAGCTAAAAACAGTTCCAGCGCACGAACTGCGTCATTCCTGAAACTTGCACAATT
GACATTTAATGAACCGCCAGAGCTACTTGGGTTGGCAATTAACAGAACAAACATGAAATACTCGCCGTCA
ACTAGCGCGGTTGTTAGAGGTGCAGAAGTCTTTCCTCGCAGTTTACTACGGACGCACTCCATCCCCTGCT
GTCCTTTGTGTCTGCGAGAAAATGGCTACGCCTCCTACCTTTGGCACTTTCAGGGGTACGAATACTGCCA
CAGCCATAACGTACCTTTAATTACCACTTGTAGCTGTGGTAAGGAGTTTGACTACCGAGTATCTGGGTTA
AAGGGCATTTGCTGCAAATGCAAGGAGCCTATCACCTTAACCAGCAGGGAGAACGGTCATGAGGCAGCGT
GTACTGTTTCAAACTGGCTTGCTGGCCATGAATCTAAACCTCTGCCAAATCTTCCTAAAAGCTACCGATG
GGGTTTAGTTCATTGGTGGATGGGTATTAAAGATAGCGAGTTCGATCACTTTTCGTTCGTTCAATTTTTC
TCAAACTGGCCAAGGTCATTCCACTCGATAATCGAAGATGAAGTAGAGTTCAACCTTGAGCATGCTGTTG
TCAGCACGTCTGAATTACGACTAAAAGATCTTCTTGGTCGATTGTTTTTCGGTTCAATTCGGTTACCTGA
GCGGAATCTTCAACACAATATCATCCTTGGTGAGCTTCTCTGCTATTTAGAAAATCGTTTATGGCAAGAC
AAGGGATTAATCGCCAACCTCAAAATGAACGCGTTAGAGGCGACTGTAATGTTAAATTGTAGCCTCGATC
AGATTGCATCAATGGTTGAACAACGCATCTTGAAGCCAAATCGAAAAAGCAAGCCCAACAGCCCTCTTGA
TGTTACCGATTATCTATTTCATTTCGGCGATATTTTCTGTCTTTGGTTAGCTGAGTTCCAAAGCGATGAG
TTTAACCGTTCGTTTTATGTGTCGAGGTGGTAAATGCAAACTCTGAAAGAACTAATCGCATCCAATCCTG
ACGACTTAACAACTGAACTTAAGAGAGCATTTCGTCCACTCACACCGCATATTGCAATTGATGGTAATGA
ACTTGACGCACTGACGATATTAGTCAATTTAACCGATAAGACTGATGATCAGAAAGACCTGCTCGATCGA
GCCAAATGCAAGCAAAAACTTCGAGATGAAAAATGGTGGGCTAGCTGCATAAATTGCGTTAATTACAGAC
AAAGCCATAACCCAAAATTCCCGGATATACGTTCTGAAGGCGTGATTCGAACCCAAGCCCTGGGTGAATT
ACCGAGTTTCCTACTCTCGTCCTCAAAAATCCCACCATACCATTGGTCATATAGCCATGATTCAAAATAC
GTCAACAAAAGCGCATTCCTCACCAATGAGTTTTGTTGGGATGGTGAGATCTCATGTTTGGGTGAGCTTC
TTAAAGATGCAGATCACCCACTTTGGAATACTTTGAAAAAGTTAGGTTGTTCTCAAAAAACTTGCAAAGC
AATGGCAAAACAACTAGCTGATATTACTCTCACGACTATCAATGTCACACTCGCACCAAATTACCTGACT
CAAATATCTCTCCCCGATAGTGATACATCCTACATTTCACTCTCTCCTGTTGCATCGCTATCGATGCAAA
GCCACTTTCATCAGAGGCTCCAAGATGAAAATCGGCATAGCGCGATAACGCGGTTTAGCCGAACTACCAA
CATGGGGGTCACTGCGATGACATGTGGCGGCGCATTTAGAATGTTAAAGTCTGGCGCTAAGTTTTCCAGC
CCCCCTCATCACCGATTAAACAGTAAACGAAGTTGGTTGACGTCAGAGCATGTTCAGTCATTAAAACAGT
ACCAGCGCCTCAACAAAAGCCTCATACCTGAAAACTCTCGGATTGCACTCCGTAGAAAATACAAAATCGA
GCTTCAAAATATGGTCAGATCTTGGTTTGCAATGCAAGACCATACCCTTGATTCGAACATACTTATCCAA
CATTTGAATCATGACCTATCTTACTTAGGAGCCACAAAACGTTTTGCATACGATCCAGCGATGACCAAGC
TCTTTACTGAGCTTTTGAAACGAGAGTTATCAAATTCAATCAATAATGGTGAGCAACACACTAATGGATC
GTTTTTAGTCCTACCGAATATCAGGGTTTGTGGCGCAACAGCTTTAAGCTCCCCGGTAACGGTGGGGATT
CCATCACTTACAGCTTTCTTTGGCTTCGTTCACGCATTTGAACGGAATATAAATCGCACCACCTCATCGT
TTCGTGTTGAATCCTTTGCGATATGCGTCCATCAACTACATGTCGAGAAGCGAGGTTTGACAGCAGAGTT
TGTGGAAAAAGGCGACGGGACTATATCCGCTCCCGCGACCCGGGATGACTGGCAGTGTGATGTCGTATTT
AGCCTTATTTTGAACACCAACTTTGCTCAACATATTGACCAAGATACGTTAGTTACATCACTACCAAAGC
GATTGGCTCGGGGTTCAGCAAAAATTGCGATTGATGACTTTAAACATATCAACTCATTCTCGACATTAGA
AACAGCGATCGAATCTCTGCCAATAGAAGCTGGTAGGTGGTTATCACTTTACGCACAGTCAAACAATAAT
CTAAGTGATCTATTAGCAGCCATGACAGAGGACCATCAGCTCATGGCAAGCTGCGTCGGTTACCACTTGT
TAGAAGAGCCCAAAGATAAACCAAACTCCCTCAGAGGTTACAAACACGCTATCGCCGAGTGCATCATTGG
ACTCATTAACTCAATCACCTTTAGCTCAGAGACTGATCCCAACACAATCTTTTGGTCGCTAAAGAACTAT
CAAAACTACCTAGTGGTACAGCCAAGGAGTATCAACGATGAAACTACCGACAAATCTAGCCTATGAGCGC
TCTATCGACCCATCAGATGTCTGTTTTTTTGTCGTCTGGCCCGATGATAGAAAAACACCTTTAACCTACA
ATTCTCGTACTCTGCTCGGGCAAATGGAAGCGGCATCATTAGCCTATGATGTCTCAGGTCAACCAATAAA
AAGTGCCACCGCTGAGGCGTTAGCTCAAGGGAACCCTCATCAAGTTGATTTCTGCCACGTTCCATACGGT
GCGAGTCATATTGAATGCAGTTTCTCCGTCTCGTTTTCTTCTGAACTACGTCAACCATATAAGTGTAACT
CAAGCAAAGTTAAACAAACGCTAGTGCAATTAGTCGAGCTCTACGAAACGAAAATCGGCTGGACTGAGCT
AGCAACCCGATATTTGATGAACATTTGCAACGGTAAATGGCTGTGGAAAAATACCCGTAAAGCCTATTGC
TGGAACATTGTACTTACACCTTGGCCTTGGAACGGGGAAAAGGTTGGATTTGAAGATATTCGTACTAACT
ACACCTCACGGCAAGACTTTAAAAATAATAAAAATTGGTCTGCTATAGTTGAAATGATCAAAACCGCATT
TTCTAGTACTGATGGGCTGGCGATATTTGAAGTCAGGGCCACCTTGCACTTGCCAACGAATGCTATGGTG
CGGCCAAGCCAAGTTTTCACAGAAAAAGAAAGTGGCAGTAAAAGTAAATCTAAAACTCAAAACAGTCGAG
TTTTTCAGAGTACAACTATTGATGGTGAACGATCGCCAATACTAGGGGCCTTTAAAACGGGAGCAGCTAT
TGCAACCATTGACGACTGGTATCCTGAAGCCACTGAGCCACTAAGGGTCGGACGGTTTGGGGTTCATCGC
GAAGATGTCACTTGCTACCGTCATCCGTCTACCGGAAAAGATTTTTTCTCGATATTACAACAAGCAGAGC
ACTATATTGAAGTGTTGAGCGCCAACAAAACTCCCGCTCAAGAAACTATCAACGACATGCACTTTTTAAT
GGCTAACCTGATTAAGGGTGGGATGTTCCAGCATAAAGGAGACTGACTGTGAAATGGTATTATAAGACAA
TCACCTTTCTGCCAGAGTTGTGCAACAACGAGTCACTGGCTGCAAAGTGTCTCCGCGTTCTGCATGGATT
TAACTATCAGTATGAGACACGAAATATCGGCGTTTCATTTCCGCTTTGGTGTGATGCAACGGTTGGAAAA
AAGATTTCATTTGTCAGCAAGAACAAGATAGAACTCGACTTACTACTTAAACAACACTATTTCGTCCAAA
TGGAACAACTTCAATACTTTCATATATCCAACACTGTTCTCGTCCCAGAAGATTGTACATACGTTTCCTT
TAGACGCTGTCAATCTATAGATAAGCTCACAGCAGCAGGGCTGGCAAGGAAAATCAGACGCCTGGAGAAA
CGTGCTCTATCTAGAGGCGAGCAATTTGACCCATCATCTTTTGCTCAAAAAGAGCATACTGCAATAGCGC
ACTACCACTCACTTGGGGAGTCCAGCAAACAGACGAACCGCAACTTTCGACTCAATATCAGGATGCTCTC
GGAGCAACCCCGTGAGGGGAACTCGATTTTTAGTAGCTATGGCTTATCAAATTCAGAAAACTCGTTTCAG
CCTGTACCCTTAATCTGACCTAGGCTGCTGCCACCGCTGAGCAATAACTAGCATAACCCCTTGGGGCCTC
TAAACGGGTCTTGAGGGGTTTTTTGCTGAAACCTCAGGCATTTGAGAAGCACACGGTCACACTGCTTCCG
GTAGTCAATAAACCGGTAAACCAGCAATAGACATAAGCGGCTATTTAACGACCCTGCCCTGAACCGACGA
CCGGGTCATCGTGGCCGGATCTTGCGGCCCCTCGGCTTGAACGAATTGTTAGACATTATTTGCCGACTAC
CTTGGTGATCTCGCCTTTCACGTAGTGGACAAATTCTTCCAACTGATCTGCGCGCGAGGCCAAGCGATCT
TCTTCTTGTCCAAGATAAGCCTGTCTAGCTTCAAGTATGACGGGCTGATACTGGGCCGGCAGGCGCTCCA
TTGCCCAGTCGGCAGCGACATCCTTCGGCGCGATTTTGCCGGTTACTGCGCTGTACCAAATGCGGGACAA
CGTAAGCACTACATTTCGCTCATCGCCAGCCCAGTCGGGCGGCGAGTTCCATAGCGTTAAGGTTTCATTT
AGCGCCTCAAATAGATCCTGTTCAGGAACCGGATCAAAGAGTTCCTCCGCCGCTGGACCTACCAAGGCAA
CGCTATGTTCTCTTGCTTTTGTCAGCAAGATAGCCAGATCAATGTCGATCGTGGCTGGCTCGAAGATACC
TGCAAGAATGTCATTGCGCTGCCATTCTCCAAATTGCAGTTCGCGCTTAGCTGGATAACGCCACGGAATG
ATGTCGTCGTGCACAACAATGGTGACTTCTACAGCGCGGAGAATCTCGCTCTCTCCAGGGGAAGCCGAAG
TTTCCAAAAGGTCGTTGATCAAAGCTCGCCGCGTTGTTTCATCAAGCCTTACGGTCACCGTAACCAGCAA
ATCAATATCACTGTGTGGCTTCAGGCCGCCATCCACTGCGGAGCCGTACAAATGTACGGCCAGCAACGTC
GGTTCGAGATGGCGCTCGATGACGCCAACTACCTCTGATAGTTGAGTCGATACTTCGGCGATCACCGCTT
CCCTCATACTCTTCCTTTTTCAATATTATTGAAGCATTTATCAGGGTTATTGTCTCATGAGCGGATACAT
ATTTGAATGTATTTAGAAAAATAAACAAATAGCTAGCTCACTCGGTCGCTACGCTCCGGGCGTGAGACTG
CGGCGGGCGCTGCGGACACATACAAAGTTACCCACAGATTCCGTGGATAAGCAGGGGACTAACATGTGAG
GCAAAACAGCAGGGCCGCGCCGGTGGCGTTTTTCCATAGGCTCCGCCCTCCTGCCAGAGTTCACATAAAC
AGACGCTTTTCCGGTGCATCTGTGGGAGCCGTGAGGCTCAACCATGAATCTGACAGTACGGGCGAAACCC
GACAGGACTTAAAGATCCCCACCGTTTCCGGCGGGTCGCTCCCTCTTGCGCTCTCCTGTTCCGACCCTGC
CGTTTACCGGATACCTGTTCCGCCTTTCTCCCTTACGGGAAGTGTGGCGCTTTCTCATAGCTCACACACT
GGTATCTCGGCTCGGTGTAGGTCGTTCGCTCCAAGCTGGGCTGTAAGCAAGAACTCCCCGTTCAGCCCGA
CTGCTGCGCCTTATCCGGTAACTGTTCACTTGAGTCCAACCCGGAAAAGCACGGTAAAACGCCACTGGCA
GCAGCCATTGGTAACTGGGAGTTCGCAGAGGATTTGTTTAGCTAAACACGCGGTTGCTCTTGAAGTGTGC
GCCAAAGTCCGGCTACACTGGAAGGACAGATTTGGTTGCTGTGCTCTGCGAAAGCCAGTTACCACGGTTA
AGCAGTTCCCCAACTGACTTAACCTTCGATCAAACCACCTCCCCAGGTGGTTTTTTCGTTTACAGGGCAA
AAGATTACGCGCAGAAAAAAAGGATCTCAAGAAGATCCTTTGATC
